>Addgene plasmid #71595 | pORI28 | addgene full sequence | sequence record 419117 | Addgene NGS Result
CACTCGGCACTTAATGGGGGGTCGTAGTACGGAAGCAAAATTCGCTTCCTTTCCCCCCATTTTTTTCCAA
ATTCCAAATTTTTTTCAAAAATTTTCCAGCGCTACCGCTCGGCAAAATTGCAAGCAATTTTTAAAATCAA
ACCCATGAGGGAATTTCATTCCCTCATACTCCCTTGAGCCTCCTCCAACCGAAATAGAAGGGCGCTGCGC
TTATTATTTCATTCAGTCATCGGCTTTCATAATCTAACAGACAACATCTTCGCTGCAAAGCCACGCTACG
CTCAAGGGCTTTTACGCTACGATAACGCCTGTTTTAACGATTATGCCGATAACTAAACGAAATAAACGCT
AAAACGTCTCAGAAACGATTTTGAGACGTTTTAATAAAAAATCGCTAGTCCGAGGCCTCGACCCGATTCA
CAAAAAATAGGCACACGAAAAACAAGTTAAGGGATGCAGTTTATGCATCCCTTAACTTACTTATTAAATA
ATTTATAGCTATTGAAAAGAGATAAGAATTGTTCAAAGCTAATATTGTTTAAATCGTCAATTCCTGCATG
TTTTAAGGAATTGTTAAATTGATTTTTTGTAAATATTTTCTTGTATTCTTTGTTAACCCATTTCATAACG
AAATAATTATACTTTTGTTTATCTTTGTGTGATATTCTTGATTTTTTTCTACTTAATCTGATAAGTGAGC
TATTCACTTTAGGTTTAGGATGAAAATATTCTCTTGGAACCATACTTAATATAGAAATATCAACTTCTGC
CATTAAAAGTAATGCCAATGAGCGTTTTGTATTTAATAATCTTTTAGCAAACCCGTATTCCACGATTAAA
TAAATCTCATTAGCTATACTATCAAAAACAATTTTGCGTATTATATCCGTACTTATGTTATAAGGTATAT
TACCATATATTTTATAGGATTGGTTTTTAGGAAATTTAAACTGCAATATATCCTTGTTTAAAACTTGGAA
ATTATCGTGATCAACAAGTTTATTTTCTGTAGTTTTGCATAATTTATGGTCTATTTCAATGGCAGTTACG
AAATTACACCTCTTTACTAATTCAAGGGTAAAATGGCCTTTTCCTGAGCCGATTTCAAAGATATTATCAT
GTTCATTTAATCTTATATTTGTCATTATTTTATCTATATTATGTTTTGAAGTAATAAAGTTTTGACTGTG
TTTTATATTTTTCTCGTTCATTATAACCCTCTTTAATTTGGTTATATGAATTTTGCTTATTAACGATTCA
TTATAACCACTTATTTTTTGTTTGGTTGATAATGAACTGTGCTGATTACAAAAATACTAAAAATGCCCAT
ATTTTTTCCTCCTTATAAAATTAGTATAATTATAGCACGGTCGAGATCTATCGATGCATGCCATGGTACC
CGGGAGCTCGAATTCGAAGCTTCTGCAGACGCGTCGACGTCATATGGATCCGATATCGCCGTGGCGGCCG
CTCTAGAACTAGCGATTCTGAAATCACCATTTAAAAAACTCCAATCAAATAATTTTATAAAGTTAGTGTA
TCACTTTGTAATCATAAAAACAACAATAAAGCTACTTAAATATAGATTTATAAAAAACGTTGGCGAAAAC
GTTGGCGATTCGTTGGCGATTGAAAAACCCCTTAAACCCTTGAGCCAGTTGGGATAGAGCGTTTTTGGCA
CAAAAATTGG
Features (pLannotate 1.2.2; 3 found; start..end, strand, type, name):
    480..1211    -  CDS            ermC: ERMC1_STAAU - Experimental evidence at transcript level: Swiss-Prot protein existence level 2. This protein produces a dimethylation of the adenine residue at position 2085 in 23S rRNA, resulting in reduced affinity between ribosomes and macrolide-lincosamide-streptogramin B antibiotics. From Staphylococcus aureus.
   1274..1330    -  CDS            ermC: LPRM_STAAU - Experimental evidence at protein level: Swiss-Prot protein existence level 1. This peptide is involved in the control mechanism of the synthesis of the erythromycin resistance protein. From Staphylococcus aureus.
   1461..1482    +  misc_feature   MCS (fragment): pBluescript multiple cloning site
