[The description below was written by a language model from this plasmid's Addgene catalogue record and pLannotate feature annotations shown in this document.]
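Description:
pORI28 is an empty-backbone integration vector for Gram-positive bacteria, derived from the lactococcal plasmid pWV01. Its defining modification is that it is RepA-negative: it lacks the replication initiator gene, so it can only replicate in a host that supplies RepA in trans. It is therefore propagated in E. coli EC1000, which carries repA in its chromosome, and it is distributed in that strain as the source of the plasmid. It is maintained at low copy number and selected with erythromycin.

The annotated sequence record is 1,690 nt, somewhat smaller than the 2,200 bp listed for the backbone in the catalogue entry, and only three features were detected. These are an ermC-type rRNA methyltransferase coding sequence, which confers resistance to macrolide-lincosamide-streptogramin B antibiotics by methylating 23S rRNA; the short upstream leader peptide that controls expression of that resistance gene; and a fragment of a pBluescript-type multiple cloning site, which presumably serves as the site for inserting homologous DNA. The pWV01 origin region is not annotated in the table, and there is no insert, reporter or expression promoter recorded.

In use, a chromosomal homology fragment is cloned into pORI28, and the construct is introduced into a target Gram-positive strain. The record pairs it with pTRK669 as part of a chromosomal integration system, though it does not spell out the helper's role. Because pORI28 cannot replicate without RepA, erythromycin-resistant cells arise through recombination into the chromosome, and the associated publication describes the approach as a general route to unlabelled gene replacements. The depositors note that the plasmid is somewhat prone to multimerization, which usually does not affect function but can lower transformation efficiency.
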