Addgene plasmid #71595: pORI28
Purpose: (Empty Backbone) EC1000 containing pORI28. Used as the source of plasmid pORI28. With pTRK669, part of a system for chromosomal integration in gram positive bacteria.
Depositing lab: Todd Klaenhammer & Jan Kok. Depositing organization: University of Groningen. Publication: A general system for generating unlabelled gene replacements in bacterial chromosomes. Leenhouts K, Buist G, Bolhuis A, ten Berge A, Kiel J, Mierau I, Dabrowska M, Venema G, Kok J. Mol Gen Genet. 1996 Nov 27;253(1-2):217-24. PubMed 9003306.
Backbone
  Vector backbone: pWV01
  Backbone size (bp): 2200
  Modifications to backbone: RepA-
  Vector type: integration vector for bacteria
Growth in bacteria
  Bacterial resistance: Erythromycin, 200 μg/mL
  Growth temperature: 37°C
  Growth strain: E. coli EC1000 provides RepA in trans
  Growth instructions: E. coli EC1000 required as it provides RepA in trans. This strain needs to be grown in 150 micrograms/mL erythromycin for pORI28 replication as well as 40 micrograms per mL of kanamycin to maintain repA in EC1000 chromosome). Please note that EC1000 (#71852) is available from Addgene and can be ordered at the same time for use as the cloning host of pORI28.
  Copy number: Low Copy
Resource information
  A portion of this plasmid was derived from a plasmid made by: This plasmid was created by Jan Kok et al., Department of Genetics, Biomolecular Sciences and Biotechnology Institute, University of Groningen, Kerklaan 30, 9751 BB Haren, The Netherlands
Terms and licenses: Academic/Nonprofit Terms; Industry Terms: Not Available to Industry
Depositor comments: Please note that this plasmid may require a unique bacterial strain, so make sure to confirm that you can also obtain the appropriate growth strain. Please contact us or contact our distributors if you have any questions. This plasmid has been found to be somewhat prone to multimerization. Multimerization often does not impact plasmid function, but may reduce transformation efficiencies. You may need to screen multiple colonies to isolate the monomeric version of this plasmid. If you still have trouble isolating the monomeric version, you might consider linearizing, gel extracting, re-ligating, and transforming the plasmid.
How to cite: pORI28 was a gift from Todd Klaenhammer & Jan Kok (Addgene plasmid # 71595 ; http://n2t.net/addgene:71595 ; RRID:Addgene_71595)
